>Addgene plasmid #99625 | Triple ORF LoxP ifgMosaic Donor (LH208) | addgene full sequence | sequence record 192519 | Addgene NGS Result
TCGCGCGTTTCGGTGATGACGGTGAAAACCTCTGACACATGCAGCTCCCGGAGACGGTCACAGCTTGTCT
GTAAGCGGATGCCGGGAGCAGACAAGCCCGTCAGGGCGCGTCAGCGGGTGTTGGCGGGTGTCGGGGCTGG
CTTAACTATGCGGCATCAGAGCAGATTGTACTGAGAGTGCACCATATGCGGTGTGAAATACCGCACAGAT
GCGTAAGGAGAAAATACCGCATCAGGCGCCATTCGCCATTCAGGCTGCGCAACTGTTGGGAAGGGCGATC
GGTGCGGGCCTCTTCGCTATTACGCCAGCTGGCGAAAGGGGGATGTGCTGCAAGGCGATTAAGTTGGGTA
ACGCCAGGGTTTTCCCAGTCACGACGTTGTAAAACGCCGGCGGCTGTCGAGGCGCGGCGAGCCGCAGCCA
TTGCCTTTTATGGTAATCGTGCGAGAGGGCGCAGGGACTTCCTTTGTCCCAAATCTGTGCGGAGCCGAAA
TCTGGGAGGCGCCGCCGCACCCCCTCTAGCGGGCGCGGGGCGAAGCGGTGCGGCGCCGGCAGGAAGGAAA
TGGGCGGGGAGGGCCTTCGTGCGTCGCCGCGCCGCCGTCCCCTTCTCCCTCTCCAGCCTCGGGGCTGTCC
GCGGGGGGACGGCTGCCTTCGGGGGGGACGGGGCAGGGCGGGGTTCGGCTTCTGGCGTGTGACCGGCGGC
TCTAGAGCCTCTGCTAACCATGTTCATGCCTTCTTCTTTTTCCTACAGCTCCTGGGCAACGTGCTGGTTA
TTGTGCTGTCTCATCATTTTGGCAAAGAATTCCTCGAGATAACTTCGTATAGTATACCTTATACGAAGTT
ATCGAGCTCATAACTTCGTATAGGATACTTTATACGAAGTTATAACTCGAGATAACTTCGTATAGCATAC
ATTATACGAAGTTATACCGGCAGATCTCGCCACCATGGTGAGTGTGATTACAGAGGCTAGCTTCACCATG
GCTCCTAAGAAGAAGAGGAAGGTGATGAGCAGCGGCGCCCTGCTGTTCCACGGCAAGATCCCCTACGTGG
TGGAGATGGAGGGCAATGTGGATGGCCACACCTTCAGCATCCGCGGCAAGGGCTACGGCGATGCCAGCGT
GGGCAAGGTGGATGCCCAGTTCATCTGCACCACAGGCGATGTGCCCGTGCCCTGGAGCACCCTGGTGACC
ACCCTGACCGCAGGCGCCCAGTGCTTCGCCAAGTACGGCCCCGAGCTGAAGGATTTCTACAAGAGCTGCA
TGCCCGATGGCTACGTGCAGGAGCGCACCATCACCTTCGAGGGTGATGGCAATTTCAAGACCCGCGCCGA
GGTGACCTTCGAGAATGGCAGCGTGTACAATCGCGTGAAGCTGAATGGCCAGGGCTTCAAGAAGGATGGC
CACGTGCTGGGCAAGAATCTGGAGTTCAATTTCACCCCCCACTGCCTGTACATCTGGGGCGATCAGGCCA
ATCACGGCCTGAAGAGCGCCTTCAAGATCTGCCACGAGATCACCGGCAGCAAGGGCGATTTCATCGTGGC
CGATCACACCCAGATGAATACCCCCATCGGCGGCGGCCCCGTGCACGTGCCCGAGTACCACCACATGAGC
TACCACGTGAAGCTGAGCAAGGATGTGACCGATCACCGCGATAATATGAGCCTGAAGGAGACCGTGCGCG
CCGTGGATTGCCGCAAGACCTACCTGTGACGCTTAATTAGCTGAGCTTGGACTCCTGTTGATAGATCCAG
TAATGACCTCAGAACTCCATCTGGCCGCGACTCTAGATCATAATCAGCCATACCACATTTGTAGAGGTTT
TACTTGCTTTAAAAAACCTCCCACACCTCCCCCTGAACCTGAAACATAAAATGAATGCAATTGTTGTTGT
TAACTTGTTTATTGCAGCTTATAATGGTTACAAATAAAGCAATAGCATCACAAATTTCACAAATAAAGCA
TTTTTTTCACTGCATTCTAGTTGTGGTTTGTCCAAACTCATCAATGTATCTTAAGGCGAAGCTTCAGCCC
TATCATTCGGCGCGCCGCGGCCGCAGCATAGGGATCCCCGAATTCCGAAGTTCCTATTCTCTAGAAAGTA
TAGGAACTTCAGGTCTGAAGAGGAGTTTACGTCCAGCCAAGCTAGCTTGGCTGCAGGTCGTCGAAATTCT
ACCGGGTAGGGGAGGCGCTTTTCCCAAGGCAGTCTGGAGCATGCGCTTTAGCAGCCCCGCTGGGCACTTG
GCGCTACACAAGTGGCCTCTGGCCTCGCACACATTCCACATCCACCGGTAGGCGCCAACCGGCTCCGTTC
TTTGGTGGCCCCTTCGCGCCACCTTCTACTCCTCCCCTAGTCAGGAAGTTCCCCCCCGCCCCGCAGCTCG
CGTCGTGCAGGACGTGACAAATGGAAGTAGCACGTCTCACTAGTCTCGTGCAGATGGACAGCACCGCTGA
GCAATGGAAGCGGGTAGGCCTTTGGGGCAGCGGCCAATAGCAGCTTTGCTCCTTCGCTTTCTGGGCTCAG
AGGCTGGGAAGGGGTGGGTCCGGGGGCGGGCTCAGGGGCGGGCTCAGGGGCGGGGCGGGCGCCCGAAGGT
CCTCCGGAGGCCCGGCATTCTGCACGCTTCAAAAGCGCACGTCTGCCGCGCTGTTCTCCTCTTCCTCATC
TCCGGGCCTTTCGACCTGCAGCCTGTTGACAATTAATCATCGGCATAGTATATCGGCATAGTATAATACG
ACAAGGTGAGGAACTAAACCATGGGATCGGCCATTGAACAAGATGGATTGCACGCAGGTTCTCCGGCCGC
TTGGGTGGAGAGGCTATTCGGCTATGACTGGGCACAACAGACAATCGGCTGCTCTGATGCCGCCGTGTTC
CGGCTGTCAGCGCAGGGGCGCCCGGTTCTTTTTGTCAAGACCGACCTGTCCGGTGCCCTGAATGAACTGC
AGGACGAGGCAGCGCGGCTATCGTGGCTGGCCACGACGGGCGTTCCTTGCGCAGCTGTGCTCGACGTTGT
CACTGAAGCGGGAAGGGACTGGCTGCTATTGGGCGAAGTGCCGGGGCAGGATCTCCTGTCATCTCACCTT
GCTCCTGCCGAGAAAGTATCCATCATGGCTGATGCAATGCGGCGGCTGCATACGCTTGATCCGGCTACCT
GCCCATTCGACCACCAAGCGAAACATCGCATCGAGCGAGCACGTACTCGGATGGAAGCCGGTCTTGTCGA
TCAGGATGATCTGGACGAAGAGCATCAGGGGCTCGCGCCAGCCGAACTGTTCGCCAGGCTCAAGGCGCGC
ATGCCCGACGGCGATGATCTCGTCGTGACCCATGGCGATGCCTGCTTGCCGAATATCATGGTGGAAAATG
GCCGCTTTTCTGGATTCATCGACTGTGGCCGGCTGGGTGTGGCGGACCGCTATCAGGACATAGCGTTGGC
TACCCGTGATATTGCTGAAGAGCTTGGCGGCGAATGGGCTGACCGCTTCCTCGTGCTTTACGGTATCGCC
GCTCCCGATTCGCAGCGCATCGCCTTCTATCGCCTTCTTGACGAGTTCTTCTGAGGGGATCAATTCTCTA
GAGCTCGCTGATCAGCCTCGACTGTGCCTTCTAGTTGCCAGCCATCTGTTGTTTGCCCCTCCCCCGTGCC
TTCCTTGACCCTGGAAGGTGCCACTCCCACTGTCCTTTCCTAATAAAATGAGGAAATTGCATCGCATTGT
CTGAGTAGGTGTCATTCTATTCTGGGGGGTGGGGTGGGGCAGGACAGCAAGGGGGAGGATTGGGAAGACA
ATAGCAGGCATGCTGGGGATGCGGTGGGCTCTATGGCTTCTGAGGCGGAAAGAACCAGCTGGGGCTCGAC
TAGAGCTTGCGGAACCCTTCGTTGAAGTTCCTATTCTCTAGAAAGTATAGGAACTTCAGTCGACGTGCTC
CAAGGAGAGTTTGCTGGCAAGATCTTCGGGGTCGATGCTAACACAGGGAATGTGCTTGCCTATGAGAGGC
TAGACCGGGAGAAAGTCTCTGAGTACTTCCTTACTGCCCTCATTGTGGACAAGAACACCAACAAAAACCT
GGAACAACCTTCCAGCTTCACTGTCAAGGTGCATGATATAAATGACAATTGGCCTGTGTTTTCGCACCAG
GTATTCAACGCATCTGTGCCAGAGATGTCAGCTATAGGTATGCACCTAGTCTTCCCTCTCTCCTCCCTTC
CTCAACACCAGCCTGAAGACACCTCTCACATCAGCCACCTCAATGCTTAGGGTCAGGCTCCAGTAAGCTC
AAGGAAGTAGTTGTAATGCTATCTTGTGCCTTTACATGATTTCAAAATGTGTCCCTAAAGGCTAAACTCT
GACCTAGCCCCAAAATAAACCCTGACCCTAATCATAGATGGGTTTTAATCTTCACAATGTGCTGAACACT
GACTCTCATTATAGCCTGGGCCTTGATCCTGACCGCAGAGTGTGCTGTCACCCTAGATATGGGCTTAGGA
GGTACTAGCCTGTCTTCATCCTGCTTACAGAAGGTCCAGGCAAAGAGTGTGTCTCTCTCTACTCTTCTGT
CTGGGATCTGTGCTCAAGGCCATGGAGCCAGACCTTCTTGAGGAAACCCAGAACTCCAAAGGATGAGAAA
TGGAATCTCAACCCCTCTGGGAACTTTGCAACACCCTTCCTAGTCCCGCATTCATACTTTCAGAAAATGA
AAATCTACCCAGACGTCACCTATGTTTCTCTCTCAAACCCAACCCCTTCCCTTCTTCATTTCTCCCACAA
ACACACACACCACCTGTTCTCTCTGCCTGCTTCATGACTGCTCCGGCTGGCACTTTGTCCTCATGATGGC
CCCTCTAGCACAAGGCAGCCTTCATTCCCTCATCTTGGGCAGTAGGAACAGCAGAACCCCCATCTACTCC
CACCAGGAAATGGGGTGAGGGCCAGTCATGAGCGGACATACCAGAATTCTCTCTCTCCACAGGGACCTCT
GTCATCCGTGTGACAGCAGTGGATGCAGATGACCCCACTGTGGCCGGCCACGCCACTGTCTTGTACCAAA
TCGTGAAAGGAAATGAGTATTTCAGCATTGATAATTCTGGTCTGTATGACTAAGCCTTTTGGGCGGGTAC
CCATTTGGAGGGATGGAGGAGGGACGTGAATATTGCAGGTACCAGTGTATAGAGAACATTAACCTGATAG
GTGTCACCAGCCACTGATCCAGAGAAGGAATGCATAATACACATAAAGACATGTTGGAGTGGGTTAGGGG
AGAAGGAAGCAGACAAGCGCCCAAAGCAGGACCTCAAGTCCAGAAAGAAGATCGGGGCCTTTTCACCCAA
GCATAGACCAGGACTCAACAGAACATGCTGGTTGGAAAGTCTTTTGTACACATTCAGAGACATCTGATTT
GAACCCAGAACTACTGCTCAGCCCTTAATTAAGAATTCGTAATCATGTCATAGCTGTTTCCTGTGTGAAA
TTGTTATCCGCTCACAATTCCACACAACATACGAGCCGGAAGCATAAAGTGTAAAGCCTGGGGTGCCTAA
TGAGTGAGCTAACTCACATTAATTGCGTTGCGCTCACTGCCCGCTTTCCAGTCGGGAAACCTGTCGTGCC
AGCTGCATTAATGAATCGACCAACGCGCGGGGAGAGGCGGTTTGCGTATTGGGCGCTCTTCCGCTTCCTC
GCTCACTGACTCGCTGCGCTCGGTCGTTCGGCTGCGGCGAGCGGTATCAGCTCACTCAAAGGCGGTAATA
CGGTTATCCACAGAATCAGGGGATAACGCAGGAAAGAACATGTGAGCAAAAGGCCAGCAAAAGGCCAGGA
ACCGTAAAAAGGCCGCGTTGCTGGCGTTTTTCCATAGGCTCCGCCCCCCTGACGAGCATCACAAAAATCG
ACGCTCAAGTCAGAGGTGGCGAAACCCGACAGGACTATAAAGATACCAGGCGTTTCCCCCTGGAAGCTCC
CTCGTGCGCTCTCCTGTTCCGACCCTGCCGCTTACCGGATACCTGTCCGCCTTTCTCCCTTCGGGAAGCG
TGGCGCTTTCTCATAGCTCACGCTGTAGGTATCTCAGTTCGGTGTAGGTCGTTCGCTCCAAGCTGGGCTG
TGTGCACGAACCCCCCGTTCAGCCCGACCGCTGCGCCTTATCCGGTAACTATCGTCTTGAGTCCAACCCG
GTAAGACACGACTTATCGCCACTGGCAGCAGCCACTGGTAACAGGATTAGCAGAGCGAGGTATGTAGGCG
GTGCTACAGAGTTCTTGAAGTGGTGGCCTAACTACGGCTACACTAGAAGAACAGTATTTGGTATCTGCGC
TCTGCTGAAGCCAGTTACCTTCGGAAAAAGAGTTGGTAGCTCTTGATCCGGCAAACAAACCACCGCTGGT
AGCGGTGGTTTTTTTGTTTGCAAGCAGCAGATTACGCGCAGAAAAAAAGGATCTCAAGAAGATCCTTTGA
TCTTTTCTACGGGGTCTGACGCTCAGTGGAACGAAAACTCACGTTAAGGGATTTTGGTCATGAGATTATC
AAAAAGGATCTTCACCTAGATCCTTTTAAATTAAAAATGAAGTTTTAAATCAATCTAAAGTATATATGAG
TAAACTTGGTCTGACAGTTACCAATGCTTAATCAGTGAGGCACCTATCTCAGCGATCTGTCTATTTCGTT
CATCCATAGTTGCCTGACTCCCCGTCGTGTAGATAACTACGATACGGGAGGGCTTACCATCTGGCCCCAG
TGCTGCAATGATACCGCGAGACCCACGCTCACCGGCTCCAGATTTATCAGCAATAAACCAGCCAGCCGGA
AGGGCCGAGCGCAGAAGTGGTCCTGCAACTTTATCCGCCTCCATCCAGTCTATTAATTGTTGCCGGGAAG
CTAGAGTAAGTAGTTCGCCAGTTAATAGTTTGCGCAACGTTGTTGCCATTGCTACAGGCATCGTGGTGTC
ACGCTCGTCGTTTGGTATGGCTTCATTCAGCTCCGGTTCCCAACGATCAAGGCGAGTTACATGATCCCCC
ATGTTGTGCAAAAAAGCGGTTAGCTCCTTCGGTCCTCCGATCGTTGTCAGAAGTAAGTTGGCCGCAGTGT
TATCACTCATGGTTATGGCAGCACTGCATAATTCTCTTACTGTCATGCCATCCGTAAGATGCTTTTCTGT
GACTGGTGAGTACTCAACCAAGTCATTCTGAGAATAGTGTATGCGGCGACCGAGTTGCTCTTGCCCGGCG
TCAATACGGGATAATACCGCGCCACATAGCAGAACTTTAAAAGTGCTCATCATTGGAAAACGTTCTTCGG
GGCGAAAACTCTCAAGGATCTTACCGCTGTTGAGATCCAGTTCGATGTAACCCACTCGTGCACCCAACTG
ATCTTCAGCATCTTTTACTTTCACCAGCGTTTCTGGGTGAGCAAAAACAGGAAGGCAAAATGCCGCAAAA
AAGGGAATAAGGGCGACACGGAAATGTTGAATACTCATACTCTTCCTTTTTCAATATTATTGAAGCATTT
ATCAGGGTTATTGTCTCATGAGCGGATACATATTTGAATGTATTTAGAAAAATAAACAAATAGGGGTTCC
GCGCACATTTCCCCGAAAAGTGCCACCTGACGTCTAAGAAACCATTATTATCATGACATTAACCTATAAA
AATAGGCGTATCACGAGGCCCTTTCGTC
Features (pLannotate 1.2.2; 29 found; start..end, strand, type, name):
    137..236     +  misc_feature   bom (fragment): basis of mobility region from pBR322
    242..391     -  CDS            lacZα (fragment): LacZα fragment of β-galactosidase; lacZ fragment
    385..748     +  intron         chimeric intron (fragment): chimera between introns from chicken β-actin and rabbit β-globin
    746..802     +  CDS            HBB (fragment): HBB_LEPEU - Experimental evidence at protein level: Swiss-Prot protein existence level 1. Involved in oxygen transport from the lung to the various peripheral tissues. From Lepus europaeus (European hare).
    809..842     +  protein_bind   loxN: Cre-mediated recombination occurs in the 8-bp core sequence (GTATACCT). loxN sites are compatible with each other, but incompatible with loxP or lox2272 sites. Cre recombinase
    850..883     +  protein_bind   lox2272: Cre-mediated recombination occurs in the 8-bp core sequence (GGATACTT). lox2272 sites are compatible with each other, but incompatible with loxP or loxN sites (Lee and Saito, 1988). Cre recombinase
    892..925     +  protein_bind   loxP: Cre-mediated recombination occurs in the 8-bp core sequence (GCATACAT). Cre recombinase
    945..966     +  CDS            mUkG1 (fragment): monomeric variant of Umikinoko-Green fluorescent protein
   1005..1709    +  CDS            PhiYFP: Phialidium yellow fluorescent proteim mammalian codon-optimized
   1730..1774    +  terminator     lambda t0 terminator (fragment): transcription terminator from phage lambda
   1786..1869    +  CDS            large T antigen (fragment): large T antigen from SV40 (simian virus 40)
   1892..2013    +  polyA_signal   SV40 poly(A) signal: SV40 polyadenylation signal
   2077..2110    +  protein_bind   FRT (minimal): supports FLP-mediated excision but not integration (Turan and Bode, 2011) FLP recombinase from the Saccharomyces cerevisiae 2μ plasmid
   2174..2673    +  promoter       PGK promoter: mouse phosphoglycerate kinase 1 promoter
   2685..2732    +  promoter       EM7 promoter: synthetic bacterial promoter&nbsp
   2751..3554    +  CDS            NeoR/KanR: aminoglycoside phosphotransferase from Tn5; aph(3')-II (or nptII); confers resistance to neomycin, kanamycin, and G418 (Geneticin®)
   3592..3816    +  polyA_signal   bGH poly(A) signal: bovine growth hormone polyadenylation signal
   3820..3841    +  promoter       SV40 promoter (fragment): SV40 enhancer and early promoter
   3874..3907    +  protein_bind   FRT (minimal): supports FLP-mediated excision but not integration (Turan and Bode, 2011) FLP recombinase from the Saccharomyces cerevisiae 2μ plasmid
   3915..4169    +  CDS            Cdh5 (fragment): CADH5_MOUSE - Experimental evidence at protein level: Swiss-Prot protein existence level 1. Cadherins are calcium-dependent cell adhesion proteins (By similarity). They preferentially interact with themselves in a homophilic manner in connecting cells; cadherins may thus contribute to the sorting of heterogeneous cell types (By similarity). This cadherin may play an important role in endothelial cell biology through control of the cohesion and organization of the intercellular junctions (PubMed:9220534, PubMed:20332120). It associates with alpha-catenin forming a link to the cytoskeleton (By s
   4932..5084    +  CDS            Cdh5 (fragment): CADH5_MOUSE - Experimental evidence at protein level: Swiss-Prot protein existence level 1. Cadherins are calcium-dependent cell adhesion proteins (By similarity). They preferentially interact with themselves in a homophilic manner in connecting cells; cadherins may thus contribute to the sorting of heterogeneous cell types (By similarity). This cadherin may play an important role in endothelial cell biology through control of the cohesion and organization of the intercellular junctions (PubMed:9220534, PubMed:20332120). It associates with alpha-catenin forming a link to the cytoskeleton (By s
   5461..5477    -  protein_bind   lac operator: The lac repressor binds to the lac operator to inhibit transcription in E. coli. This inhibition can be relieved by adding lactose or isopropyl-β-D-thiogalactopyranoside (IPTG). lac repressor encoded by lacI
   5485..5515    -  promoter       lac promoter: promoter for the E. coli lac operon
   5530..5551    -  protein_bind   CAP binding site: CAP binding activates transcription in the presence of cAMP. E. coli catabolite activator protein
   5564..5656    -  CDS            lacI (fragment): lac repressor; lacI; The lac repressor binds to the lac operator to inhibit transcription in E. coli. This inhibition can be relieved by adding lactose or isopropyl-β-D-thiogalactopyranoside (IPTG).
   5839..6427    -  rep_origin     ori: high-copy-number ColE1/pMB1/pBR322/pUC origin of replication
   6598..7458    -  CDS            AmpR: β-lactamase; bla; confers resistance to ampicillin, carbenicillin, and related antibiotics
   7459..7563    -  promoter       AmpR promoter: bla
   7658..35      +  CDS            rop (fragment) (across the origin): Rop protein, which maintains plasmids at low copy number; rop
