[The description below was written by a language model from this plasmid's Addgene catalogue record and pLannotate feature annotations shown in this document.]
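Description:
Triple ORF LoxP ifgMosaic Donor (LH208) is a 7.7 kb pUC18-based cloning and mouse-targeting donor plasmid. It is used to assemble Cre-dependent "ifgMosaic" cassettes, in which mutually exclusive recombination events make individual cells express different reporter/gene combinations. It is propagated in E. coli at high copy from the ColE1/pUC origin under ampicillin selection (AmpR with its bla promoter). Remnants of the lac region (lacZα fragment, lac promoter/operator, CAP site) come from the backbone.

The annotated payload begins with a fragment of the chicken β-actin/rabbit β-globin chimeric intron. This probably serves as homology or a junction to a CAG-type promoter, since no complete mammalian promoter for the cassette is annotated in the plasmid. Next come tandem loxN, lox2272 and loxP sites. These three sites are mutually incompatible, so when partner sites are placed further downstream, Cre can make one of several alternative excisions, each bringing a different ORF next to the promoter. The first ORF, listed as the insert N-PhiM, contains a mammalian codon-optimised PhiYFP coding sequence followed by an SV40 polyadenylation signal. The record does not explain the N-PhiM name. No further ORFs or distal lox sites are annotated, which fits the stated purpose of a scaffold into which the three ORFs are cloned.

Downstream lies an FRT-flanked selection cassette in which the PGK and EM7 promoters drive NeoR/KanR with a bGH poly(A) signal. It confers G418 resistance in mammalian cells and kanamycin resistance in bacteria, and FLP can remove it. Mouse Cdh5 (VE-cadherin) fragments follow, presumably acting as a homology arm for targeting or recombineering into that locus, although the record does not say so.
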