Addgene plasmid #99625: Triple ORF LoxP ifgMosaic Donor (LH208)
Purpose: To clone the 3 ORFs for Cre dependent generation of ifgMosaics
Depositing lab: Rui Benedito. Depositing organization: Centro Nacional de Investigaciones Cardiovasculares (CNIC). Publication: Dual ifgMosaic: A Versatile Method for Multispectral and Combinatorial Mosaic Gene-Function Analysis. Pontes-Quero S, Heredia L, Casquero-Garcia V, Fernandez-Chacon M, Luo W, Hermoso A, Bansal M, Garcia-Gonzalez I, Sanchez-Munoz MS, Perea JR, Galiana-Simal A, Rodriguez-Arabaolaza I, Del Olmo-Cabrera S, Rocha SF, Criado-Rodriguez LM, Giovinazzo G, Benedito R. Cell. 2017 Aug 10;170(4):800-814.e18. doi: 10.1016/j.cell.2017.07.031. PubMed 28802047.
Backbone
  Vector backbone: pUC18
  Vector type: Mouse Targeting, Cre/Lox, Synthetic Biology
  Selectable markers: Neomycin (select with G418)
Growth in bacteria
  Bacterial resistance: Ampicillin, 100 μg/mL
  Growth temperature: 37°C
  Growth strain: DH5alpha
  Copy number: High Copy
Gene/Insert
  Gene/Insert name: N-PhiM
  Species: Synthetic
Terms and licenses: Academic/Nonprofit Terms; Industry Terms: Not Available to Industry
How to cite: Triple ORF LoxP ifgMosaic Donor (LH208) was a gift from Rui Benedito (Addgene plasmid # 99625 ; http://n2t.net/addgene:99625 ; RRID:Addgene_99625)
